Addgene plasmid #199806: mtsCOXVIIIx2-B-gTEMP/pcDNA3
Purpose: Fluorescent temperature indicator B-gTEMP fused with mitochondrial targeting sequence
Depositing lab: Takeharu Nagai. Depositing organization: The University of Osaka. Publication: Intracellular Heat Transfer and Thermal Property Revealed by Kilohertz Temperature Imaging with a Genetically Encoded Nanothermometer. Lu K, Wazawa T, Sakamoto J, Vu CQ, Nakano M, Kamei Y, Nagai T. Nano Lett. 2022 Jul 27;22(14):5698-5707. doi: 10.1021/acs.nanolett.2c00608. Epub 2022 Jul 6. PubMed 35792763.
Backbone
  Vector backbone: pcDNA3
  Vector type: Mammalian Expression
  Selectable markers: Neomycin (select with G418)
Growth in bacteria
  Bacterial resistance: Ampicillin, 100 μg/mL
  Growth temperature: 37°C
  Growth strain: DH5alpha
  Copy number: High Copy
Gene/Insert
  Gene/Insert name: B-gTEMP
  Species: Synthetic
  Tag / fusion protein: mtsCOXVIIIx2 (N terminal on insert)
  Cloning method: Restriction Enzyme; 5′ cloning site HindIII (unknown if destroyed); 3′ cloning site XhoI (unknown if destroyed)
  Sequencing primers: 5′ TAATACGACTCACTATAGGG; 3′ CATTTAGGTGACACTATAG
Terms and licenses: Academic/Nonprofit Terms; Industry Terms: Not Available to Industry
How to cite: mtsCOXVIIIx2-B-gTEMP/pcDNA3 was a gift from Takeharu Nagai (Addgene plasmid # 199806 ; http://n2t.net/addgene:199806 ; RRID:Addgene_199806)
