[The description below was written by a language model from this plasmid's Addgene catalogue record and pLannotate feature annotations shown in this document.]
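Description:
mtsCOXVIIIx2-B-gTEMP/pcDNA3 is a mammalian expression plasmid built on the pcDNA3 backbone that encodes a mitochondria-targeted version of B-gTEMP, a synthetic, genetically encoded fluorescent temperature indicator. It is propagated in E. coli as a high-copy plasmid through a ColE1/pUC-type origin and selected with ampicillin via the β-lactamase gene. An f1 origin is also present. For mammalian cells, a neomycin phosphotransferase cassette driven by the SV40 early promoter and ended by the SV40 poly(A) signal allows G418 selection of stable transfectants. Several short annotated fragments (HIV-1 LTR, ble, lacI, RSF ori, bom, and the lac promoter/operator region) appear to be backbone remnants or partial sequence matches rather than functional modules.

The insert sits between HindIII and XhoI, downstream of the CMV immediate-early enhancer/promoter and upstream of the bovine growth hormone polyadenylation signal. It is flanked by T7 and SP6 promoters, which also serve as sequencing primer sites. The annotated reading frame begins with a fragment of human COX8A, the cytochrome c oxidase subunit VIII presequence. The construct name indicates two tandem copies of this targeting signal, although the feature table marks only one; the unannotated gap before the next feature may hold the second copy. This is followed by mNeonGreen and then tdTomato, so the indicator appears to be a fusion of a green and an orange fluorescent protein. The record does not describe the readout mechanism. The N-terminal signal directs the fusion to mitochondria, making the plasmid suited to imaging temperature in that organelle in transfected mammalian cells, in line with the associated work on fast intracellular temperature imaging and heat transfer.
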