Features (pLannotate 1.2.2; 24 found; start..end, strand, type, name):
      1..589     -  rep_origin     ori: high-copy-number ColE1/pMB1/pBR322/pUC origin of replication
    760..1620    -  CDS            AmpR: β-lactamase; bla; confers resistance to ampicillin, carbenicillin, and related antibiotics
   1621..1725    -  promoter       AmpR promoter: bla
   1784..1836    -  misc_feature   bom (fragment): basis of mobility region from pBR322
   1991..2370    +  enhancer       CMV enhancer: human cytomegalovirus immediate early enhancer
   2371..2574    +  promoter       CMV promoter: human cytomegalovirus (CMV) immediate early promoter
   2570..2603    +  LTR            5' LTR (truncated) (fragment): truncated 5' long terminal repeat (LTR) from HIV-1
   2619..2637    +  promoter       T7 promoter: promoter for bacteriophage T7 RNA polymerase
   2657..2743    +  CDS            COX8A (fragment): COX8A_HUMAN - Also known as COX8, COX8L. Experimental evidence at protein level: Swiss-Prot protein existence level 1. Component of the cytochrome c oxidase, the last enzyme in the mitochondrial electron transport chain which drives oxidative phosphorylation. The respiratory chain contains 3 multisubunit complexes succinate dehydrogenase (complex II, CII), ubiquinol- cytochrome c oxidoreductase (cytochrome b-c1 complex, complex III, CIII) and cytochrome c oxidase (complex IV, CIV), that cooperate to transfer electrons derived from NADH and succinate to molecular oxygen, creating an electrochem
   2864..3571    +  CDS            mNeonGreen: mNeonGreen is a basic (constitutively fluorescent) green/yellow fluorescent protein published in 2013, derived from Branchiostoma lanceolatum. It is reported to be a very rapidly-maturing monomer with moderate acid sensitivity.
   3578..5005    +  CDS            tdTomato: tdTomato is a basic (constitutively fluorescent) orange fluorescent protein published in 2004, derived from Discosoma sp.. It is reported to be a somewhat slowly-maturing tandem dimer with low acid sensitivity.
   5036..5054    -  promoter       SP6 promoter: promoter for bacteriophage SP6 RNA polymerase
   5080..5304    +  polyA_signal   bGH poly(A) signal: bovine growth hormone polyadenylation signal
   5308..5329    +  promoter       SV40 promoter (fragment): SV40 enhancer and early promoter
   5350..5778    +  rep_origin     f1 ori (sequence partly withheld): f1 bacteriophage origin of replication; arrow indicates direction of (+) strand synthesis
   5792..6121    +  promoter       SV40 promoter: SV40 enhancer and early promoter
   6188..6979    +  CDS            neo: KKA2_KLEPN - Also known as kan, nptII. Experimental evidence at protein level: Swiss-Prot protein existence level 1. Resistance to kanamycin, neomycin, paromomycin, ribostamycin, butirosin and gentamicin B. From Klebsiella pneumoniae.
   7003..7161    +  CDS            ble (fragment): BLE_KLEPN - Experimental evidence at protein level: Swiss-Prot protein existence level 1. Binding protein with a strong affinity to the bleomycin family of antibiotics. Binds to CL990; an antimitotic-antibiotic compound. From Klebsiella pneumoniae.
   7156..7277    +  polyA_signal   SV40 poly(A) signal: SV40 polyadenylation signal
   7350..7366    -  protein_bind   lac operator: The lac repressor binds to the lac operator to inhibit transcription in E. coli. This inhibition can be relieved by adding lactose or isopropyl-β-D-thiogalactopyranoside (IPTG). lac repressor encoded by lacI
   7374..7404    -  promoter       lac promoter: promoter for the E. coli lac operon
   7419..7440    -  protein_bind   CAP binding site: CAP binding activates transcription in the presence of cAMP. E. coli catabolite activator protein
   7453..7545    -  CDS            lacI (fragment): lac repressor; lacI; The lac repressor binds to the lac operator to inhibit transcription in E. coli. This inhibition can be relieved by adding lactose or isopropyl-β-D-thiogalactopyranoside (IPTG).
   7547..7680    -  rep_origin     RSF ori (fragment): Plasmids containing the RSF 1030 origin of replication can be propagated in E. coli cells that contain additional plasmids with compatible origins.
>Addgene plasmid #199806 | mtsCOXVIIIx2-B-gTEMP/pcDNA3 | addgene full sequence | sequence record 394870 | Addgene NGS Result
TTTCCATAGGCTCCGCCCCCCTGACGAGCATCACAAAAATCGACGCTCAAGTCAGAGGTGGCGAAACCCG
ACAGGACTATAAAGATACCAGGCGTTTCCCCCTGGAAGCTCCCTCGTGCGCTCTCCTGTTCCGACCCTGC
CGCTTACCGGATACCTGTCCGCCTTTCTCCCTTCGGGAAGCGTGGCGCTTTCTCATAGCTCACGCTGTAG
GTATCTCAGTTCGGTGTAGGTCGTTCGCTCCAAGCTGGGCTGTGTGCACGAACCCCCCGTTCAGCCCGAC
CGCTGCGCCTTATCCGGTAACTATCGTCTTGAGTCCAACCCGGTAAGACACGACTTATCGCCACTGGCAG
CAGCCACTGGTAACAGGATTAGCAGAGCGAGGTATGTAGGCGGTGCTACAGAGTTCTTGAAGTGGTGGCC
TAACTACGGCTACACTAGAAGAACAGTATTTGGTATCTGCGCTCTGCTGAAGCCAGTTACCTTCGGAAAA
AGAGTTGGTAGCTCTTGATCCGGCAAACAAACCACCGCTGGTAGCGGTGGTTTTTTTGTTTGCAAGCAGC
AGATTACGCGCAGAAAAAAAGGATCTCAAGAAGATCCTTTGATCTTTTCTACGGGGTCTGACGCTCAGTG
GAACGAAAACTCACGTTAAGGGATTTTGGTCATGAGATTATCAAAAAGGATCTTCACCTAGATCCTTTTA
AATTAAAAATGAAGTTTTAAATCAATCTAAAGTATATATGAGTAAACTTGGTCTGACAGTTACCAATGCT
TAATCAGTGAGGCACCTATCTCAGCGATCTGTCTATTTCGTTCATCCATAGTTGCCTGACTCCCCGTCGT
GTAGATAACTACGATACGGGAGGGCTTACCATCTGGCCCCAGTGCTGCAATGATACCGCGAGACCCACGC
TCACCGGCTCCAGATTTATCAGCAATAAACCAGCCAGCCGGAAGGGCCGAGCGCAGAAGTGGTCCTGCAA
CTTTATCCGCCTCCATCCAGTCTATTAATTGTTGCCGGGAAGCTAGAGTAAGTAGTTCGCCAGTTAATAG
TTTGCGCAACGTTGTTGCCATTGCTACAGGCATCGTGGTGTCACGCTCGTCGTTTGGTATGGCTTCATTC
AGCTCCGGTTCCCAACGATCAAGGCGAGTTACATGATCCCCCATGTTGTGCAAAAAAGCGGTTAGCTCCT
TCGGTCCTCCGATCGTTGTCAGAAGTAAGTTGGCCGCAGTGTTATCACTCATGGTTATGGCAGCACTGCA
TAATTCTCTTACTGTCATGCCATCCGTAAGATGCTTTTCTGTGACTGGTGAGTACTCAACCAAGTCATTC
TGAGAATAGTGTATGCGGCGACCGAGTTGCTCTTGCCCGGCGTCAATACGGGATAATACCGCGCCACATA
GCAGAACTTTAAAAGTGCTCATCATTGGAAAACGTTCTTCGGGGCGAAAACTCTCAAGGATCTTACCGCT
GTTGAGATCCAGTTCGATGTAACCCACTCGTGCACCCAACTGATCTTCAGCATCTTTTACTTTCACCAGC
GTTTCTGGGTGAGCAAAAACAGGAAGGCAAAATGCCGCAAAAAAGGGAATAAGGGCGACACGGAAATGTT
GAATACTCATACTCTTCCTTTTTCAATATTATTGAAGCATTTATCAGGGTTATTGTCTCATGAGCGGATA
CATATTTGAATGTATTTAGAAAAATAAACAAATAGGGGTTCCGCGCACATTTCCCCGAAAAGTGCCACCT
GACGTCGACGGATCGGGAGATCTCCCGATCCCCTATGGTGCACTCTCAGTACAATCTGCTCTGATGCCGC
ATAGTTAAGCCAGTATCTGCTCCCTGCTTGTGTGTTGGAGGTCGCTGAGTAGTGCGCGAGCAAAATTTAA
GCTACAACAAGGCAAGGCTTGACCGACAATTGCATGAAGAATCTGCTTAGGGTTAGGCGTTTTGCGCTGC
TTCGCGATGTACGGGCCAGATATACGCGTTGACATTGATTATTGACTAGTTATTAATAGTAATCAATTAC
GGGGTCATTAGTTCATAGCCCATATATGGAGTTCCGCGTTACATAACTTACGGTAAATGGCCCGCCTGGC
TGACCGCCCAACGACCCCCGCCCATTGACGTCAATAATGACGTATGTTCCCATAGTAACGCCAATAGGGA
CTTTCCATTGACGTCAATGGGTGGAGTATTTACGGTAAACTGCCCACTTGGCAGTACATCAAGTGTATCA
TATGCCAAGTACGCCCCCTATTGACGTCAATGACGGTAAATGGCCCGCCTGGCATTATGCCCAGTACATG
ACCTTATGGGACTTTCCTACTTGGCAGTACATCTACGTATTAGTCATCGCTATTACCATGGTGATGCGGT
TTTGGCAGTACATCAATGGGCGTGGATAGCGGTTTGACTCACGGGGATTTCCAAGTCTCCACCCCATTGA
CGTCAATGGGAGTTTGTTTTGGCACCAAAATCAACGGGACTTTCCAAAATGTCGTAACAACTCCGCCCCA
TTGACGCAAATGGGCGGTAGGCGTGTACGGTGGGAGGTCTATATAAGCAGAGCTCTCTGGCTAACTAGAG
AACCCACTGCTTACTGGCTTATCGAAATTAATACGACTCACTATAGGGAGACCCAAGCTTGCCACCATGT
CTGTTCTGACTCCTCTGCTGCTCCGGGGTCTCACAGGTTCCGCAAGAAGACTCCCCGTGCCTAGGGCCAA
AATTCATTCACTGGGGGACCCCATGAGCGTGCTCACCCCACTCCTGCTGCGGGGGCTGACCGGCAGCGCT
AGGCGGCTGCCAGTCCCCAGGGCCAAGATCCACAGTCTCGGCGATCCCAAGCGCGGCCGCATCATGGTGT
CCAAGGGCGAAGAGGACAACATGGCCAGCCTGCCTGCCACCCACGAGCTGCACATCTTCGGCAGCATCAA
CGGCGTGGACTTCGACATGGTGGGACAGGGCACCGGCAACCCCAACGACGGCTACGAGGAACTGAACCTG
AAGTCCACAAAGGGCGACCTGCAGTTCAGCCCCTGGATTCTGGTGCCCCACATCGGCTACGGCTTCCACC
AGTACCTGCCCTACCCCGACGGCATGAGCCCTTTCCAGGCCGCTATGGTGGATGGCAGCGGCTACCAGGT
GCACCGGACCATGCAGTTTGAGGACGGCGCCAGCCTGACCGTGAACTACCGGTACACATACGAGGGCAGC
CACATCAAGGGCGAGGCCCAAGTGAAGGGCACAGGCTTTCCAGCCGACGGCCCCGTGATGACCAATAGCC
TGACAGCCGCCGACTGGTGCAGAAGCAAGAAAACCTACCCCAATGACAAGACCATCATCAGCACCTTCAA
GTGGTCCTACACCACCGGCAATGGCAAGCGGTACAGAAGCACCGCCCGGACCACCTACACCTTCGCCAAA
CCTATGGCCGCCAACTACCTGAAGAACCAGCCTATGTACGTGTTCCGCAAGACCGAGCTGAAGCACTCCA
AGACAGAACTGAACTTCAAAGAGTGGCAGAAAGCCTTCACCGACGTGATGGGCATGGACGAGCTGTACAA
GGGTACCATGGTGAGCAAGGGCGAGGAGGTCATCAAAGAGTTCATGCGCTTCAAGGTGCGCATGGAGGGC
TCCATGAACGGCCACGAGTTCGAGATCGAGGGCGAGGGCGAGGGCCGCCCCTACGAGGGCACCCAGACCG
CCAAGCTGAAGGTGACCAAGGGCGGCCCCCTGCCCTTCGCCTGGGACATCCTGTCCCCCCAGTTCATGTA
CGGCTCCAAGGCGTACGTGAAGCACCCCGCCGACATCCCCGATTACAAGAAGCTGTCCTTCCCCGAGGGC
TTCAAGTGGGAGCGCGTGATGAACTTCGAGGACGGCGGTCTGGTGACCGTGACCCAGGACTCCTCCCTGC
AGGACGGCACGCTGATCTACAAGGTGAAGATGCGCGGCACCAACTTCCCCCCCGACGGCCCCGTAATGCA
GAAGAAGACCATGGGCTGGGAGGCCTCCACCGAGCGCCTGTACCCCCGCGACGGCGTGCTGAAGGGCGAG
ATCCACCAGGCCCTGAAGCTGAAGGACGGCGGCCACTACCTGGTGGAGTTCAAGACCATCTACATGGCCA
AGAAGCCCGTGCAACTGCCCGGCTACTACTACGTGGACACCAAGCTGGACATCACCTCCCACAACGAGGA
CTACACCATCGTGGAACAGTACGAGCGCTCCGAGGGCCGCCACCACCTGTTCCTGGGGCATGGCACCGGC
AGCACCGGCAGCGGCAGCTCCGGCACCGCCTCCTCCGAGGACAACAACATGGCCGTCATCAAAGAGTTCA
TGCGCTTCAAGGTGCGCATGGAGGGCTCCATGAACGGCCACGAGTTCGAGATCGAGGGCGAGGGCGAGGG
CCGCCCCTACGAGGGCACCCAGACCGCCAAGCTGAAGGTGACCAAGGGCGGCCCCCTGCCCTTCGCCTGG
GACATCCTGTCCCCCCAGTTCATGTACGGCTCCAAGGCGTACGTGAAGCACCCCGCCGACATCCCCGATT
ACAAGAAGCTGTCCTTCCCCGAGGGCTTCAAGTGGGAGCGCGTGATGAACTTCGAGGACGGCGGTCTGGT
GACCGTGACCCAGGACTCCTCCCTGCAGGACGGCACGCTGATCTACAAGGTGAAGATGCGCGGCACCAAC
TTCCCCCCCGACGGCCCCGTAATGCAGAAGAAGACCATGGGCTGGGAGGCCTCCACCGAGCGCCTGTACC
CCCGCGACGGCGTGCTGAAGGGCGAGATCCACCAGGCCCTGAAGCTGAAGGACGGCGGCCACTACCTGGT
GGAGTTCAAGACCATCTACATGGCCAAGAAGCCCGTGCAACTGCCCGGCTACTACTACGTGGACACCAAG
CTGGACATCACCTCCCACAACGAGGACTACACCATCGTGGAACAGTACGAGCGCTCCGAGGGCCGCCACC
ACCTGTTCCTGTACGGCATGGACGAGCTGTACAAGTGACTCGAGCATGCATCTAGAGGGCCCTATTCTAT
AGTGTCACCTAAATGCTAGAGCTCGCTGATCAGCCTCGACTGTGCCTTCTAGTTGCCAGCCATCTGTTGT
TTGCCCCTCCCCCGTGCCTTCCTTGACCCTGGAAGGTGCCACTCCCACTGTCCTTTCCTAATAAAATGAG
GAAATTGCATCGCATTGTCTGAGTAGGTGTCATTCTATTCTGGGGGGTGGGGTGGGGCAGGACAGCAAGG
GGGAGGATTGGGAAGACAATAGCAGGCATGCTGGGGATGCGGTGGGCTCTATGGCTTCTGAGGCGGAAAG
AACCAGCTGGGGCTCTAGGGGGTATCCCC
[124 nt withheld, positions 5350-5473]
C
[91 nt withheld, positions 5475-5565]
A
[49 nt withheld, positions 5567-5615]
CCTTTGACGTTGGAGTCCACGTTCTTT
[37 nt withheld, positions 5643-5679]
ACCCTATCTCGGTCTATTCTTTTGATTTATAAGGGATTTTGCCGATTTCGGCCTATTGGTTAAAAAATGA
GCTGATTTAACAAAAATTTAACGCGAATTAATTCTGTGGAATGTGTGTCAGTTAGGGTGTGGAAAGTCCC
CAGGCTCCCCAGCAGGCAGAAGTATGCAAAGCATGCATCTCAATTAGTCAGCAACCAGGTGTGGAAAGTC
CCCAGGCTCCCCAGCAGGCAGAAGTATGCAAAGCATGCATCTCAATTAGTCAGCAACCATAGTCCCGCCC
CTAACTCCGCCCATCCCGCCCCTAACTCCGCCCAGTTCCGCCCATTCTCCGCCCCATGGCTGACTAATTT
TTTTTATTTATGCAGAGGCCGAGGCCGCCTCTGCCTCTGAGCTATTCCAGAAGTAGTGAGGAGGCTTTTT
TGGAGGCCTAGGCTTTTGCAAAAAGCTCCCGGGAGCTTGTATATCCATTTTCGGATCTGATCAAGAGACA
GGATGAGGATCGTTTCGCATGATTGAACAAGATGGATTGCACGCAGGTTCTCCGGCCGCTTGGGTGGAGA
GGCTATTCGGCTATGACTGGGCACAACAGACAATCGGCTGCTCTGATGCCGCCGTGTTCCGGCTGTCAGC
GCAGGGGCGCCCGGTTCTTTTTGTCAAGACCGACCTGTCCGGTGCCCTGAATGAACTGCAGGACGAGGCA
GCGCGGCTATCGTGGCTGGCCACGACGGGCGTTCCTTGCGCAGCTGTGCTCGACGTTGTCACTGAAGCGG
GAAGGGACTGGCTGCTATTGGGCGAAGTGCCGGGGCAGGATCTCCTGTCATCTCACCTTGCTCCTGCCGA
GAAAGTATCCATCATGGCTGATGCAATGCGGCGGCTGCATACGCTTGATCCGGCTACCTGCCCATTCGAC
CACCAAGCGAAACATCGCATCGAGCGAGCACGTACTCGGATGGAAGCCGGTCTTGTCGATCAGGATGATC
TGGACGAAGAGCATCAGGGGCTCGCGCCAGCCGAACTGTTCGCCAGGCTCAAGGCGCGCATGCCCGACGG
CGAGGATCTCGTCGTGACCCATGGCGATGCCTGCTTGCCGAATATCATGGTGGAAAATGGCCGCTTTTCT
GGATTCATCGACTGTGGCCGGCTGGGTGTGGCGGACCGCTATCAGGACATAGCGTTGGCTACCCGTGATA
TTGCTGAAGAGCTTGGCGGCGAATGGGCTGACCGCTTCCTCGTGCTTTACGGTATCGCCGCTCCCGATTC
GCAGCGCATCGCCTTCTATCGCCTTCTTGACGAGTTCTTCTGAGCGGGACTCTGGGGTTCGAAATGACCG
ACCAAGCGACGCCCAACCTGCCATCACGAGATTTCGATTCCACCGCCGCCTTCTATGAAAGGTTGGGCTT
CGGAATCGTTTTCCGGGACGCCGGCTGGATGATCCTCCAGCGCGGGGATCTCATGCTGGAGTTCTTCGCC
CACCCCAACTTGTTTATTGCAGCTTATAATGGTTACAAATAAAGCAATAGCATCACAAATTTCACAAATA
AAGCATTTTTTTCACTGCATTCTAGTTGTGGTTTGTCCAAACTCATCAATGTATCTTATCATGTCTGTAT
ACCGTCGACCTCTAGCTAGAGCTTGGCGTAATCATGGTCATAGCTGTTTCCTGTGTGAAATTGTTATCCG
CTCACAATTCCACACAACATACGAGCCGGAAGCATAAAGTGTAAAGCCTGGGGTGCCTAATGAGTGAGCT
AACTCACATTAATTGCGTTGCGCTCACTGCCCGCTTTCCAGTCGGGAAACCTGTCGTGCCAGCTGCATTA
ATGAATCGGCCAACGCGCGGGGAGAGGCGGTTTGCGTATTGGGCGCTCTTCCGCTTCCTCGCTCACTGAC
TCGCTGCGCTCGGTCGTTCGGCTGCGGCGAGCGGTATCAGCTCACTCAAAGGCGGTAATACGGTTATCCA
CAGAATCAGGGGATAACGCAGGAAAGAACATGTGAGCAAAAGGCCAGCAAAAGGCCAGGAACCGTAAAAA
GGCCGCGTTGCTGGCGTT
